Addgene plasmid #16141: pOX + Shaker1d
Depositing lab: Larry Salkoff. Depositing organization: Washington University in Saint Louis. Publication: Mutant analysis of the Shal (Kv4) voltage-gated fast transient K+ channel in Caenorhabditis elegans. Fawcett GL, Santi CM, Butler A, Harris T, Covarrubias M, Salkoff L. J Biol Chem. 2006 Oct 13. 281(41):30725-35. 10.1074/jbc.M605814200 PubMed 16899454.
Backbone
  Vector backbone: pOX
  Backbone size w/o insert (bp): 3200
  Vector type: Xenopus Oocyte expression
Growth in bacteria
  Bacterial resistance: Ampicillin, 100 μg/mL
  Growth temperature: 37°C
  Growth strain: DH5alpha
  Copy number: Unknown
Gene/Insert
  Gene/Insert name: Voltage-gated K+ channels (alt name: ZK1321.2d)
  Species: C. elegans (nematode)
  Insert size (bp): 1806
  Mutation: N/A
  GenBank ID: NM_182136
  Entrez Gene: ZK1321.2
  Cloning method: Restriction Enzyme; 5′ cloning site Nhe1 (destroyed during cloning); 3′ cloning site Xho1 (not destroyed)
  Sequencing primers: 5′ T3; 3′ T7
Terms and licenses: Academic/Nonprofit Terms; Industry Terms: Not Available to Industry
How to cite: pOX + Shaker1d was a gift from Larry Salkoff (Addgene plasmid # 16141 ; http://n2t.net/addgene:16141 ; RRID:Addgene_16141)
