[The description below was written by a language model from this plasmid's Addgene catalogue record.]
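Description:
pOX + Shaker1d is a Xenopus oocyte expression plasmid built on the pOX backbone (about 3.2 kb without insert) and carrying a C. elegans voltage-gated potassium channel coding sequence. The insert is roughly 1.8 kb and corresponds to the "d" isoform of the gene ZK1321.2, which the plasmid name identifies as a Shaker-type channel. No mutation is recorded, so it appears to be the wild-type sequence. The fragment was placed in the vector by restriction cloning, with the 5′ NheI junction destroyed in the process and the 3′ XhoI site retained. The plasmid is propagated in standard E. coli cloning strains under ampicillin selection. Its copy number is listed as unknown, and the record does not name the origin of replication.

No feature table is available, so the promoter and any untranslated regions flanking the insert are not explicitly stated. The listed sequencing primers are T3 on the 5′ side and T7 on the 3′ side, which indicates that these phage promoter sequences flank the cloning site. In oocyte expression vectors such promoters are typically used to transcribe capped cRNA in vitro for injection into oocytes, although the record does not specify which one drives the sense transcript. No epitope tags or reporters are recorded.

The construct is suited to heterologous expression of the nematode channel in Xenopus oocytes for electrophysiological characterisation of its currents. It was deposited in connection with a study analysing voltage-gated fast transient potassium channels in C. elegans.
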