>Addgene plasmid #16141 | pOX + Shaker1d | addgene partial sequence | sequence record 22543 | T3 5'-GCAATTAACCCTCACTAAAGG-3'
CTTTTTGCAGAGCTCAGAATAAACGCTCAACTTTGGCAGAGCTAGAGCCACCATGATCGACAGTTTGATA
AGACGTCTGGAACAAGTACTAAACGTCCATCCTGAAAAATATCAAAATGGATGCAGCAGTCAACGTCCGA
GTCGTCAGCCATCACCGGTTGAGCAACTTGCCCCGATTCGGAGTCATAGTGCCGATTTTGGCAGAGCCGC
TGAAATGGCATCTGGCAACAGTGAAGAAGGAAAAGGAATGCTATTGAGGAACGGGGACGACCGGATTCGG
CTCCCAAGTCCGCAACGTGGAACTCCTGATACTTCGAGCACGCAGGGACATCCTTACACGGATCAAATTG
TCACAATAAATGTGTCCGGGATGCGGTTTCAAACTTTTGAGAGCACATTGTCAAGGTACCCAAACTCGTT
GCTAGGTGATCGGAATAAACGGCAACACTTTTTCGTGTCGGATACTAACGAATTTTTCTTTGATCGGCAC
AGGACCACTTTTGAATCAATTCTCTACATATATCAAAGTGGCGGAAGAGTGAAACGACCTGAAATTGTGC
CGATTGACATATTTTTGAAAGAAATGCGATTTTTCCAAATGGGTGATGATCTTCTGGAAGAATTCTGGAT
AGCTGAGGGTTATGAAAAACCAAAAGAAGTGATGATGCCAAATAATAAAACCCAAAAGAAAATATGGGAA
CTAATGGAATATCCGGATAGTTCACTTTCCGCG
